Addgene plasmid #72690: pSAM2_mCherry_Gata4
Purpose: Doxycyline regulated expression of Gata4 in mammalian cells
Depositing lab: Timothy Kamp. Depositing organization: University of Wisconsin, Madison. Publication: Lineage Reprogramming of Fibroblasts into Proliferative Induced Cardiac Progenitor Cells by Defined Factors. Lalit PA, Salick MR, Nelson DO, Squirrell JM, Shafer CM, Patel NG, Saeed I, Schmuck EG, Markandeya YS, Wong R, Lea MR, Eliceiri KW, Hacker TA, Crone WC, Kyba M, Garry DJ, Stewart R, Thomson JA, Downs KM, Lyons GE, Kamp TJ. Cell Stem Cell. 2016 Mar 3;18(3):354-67. doi: 10.1016/j.stem.2015.12.001. Epub 2016 Feb 11. PubMed 26877223.
Backbone
  Vector backbone: pSAM2_GW_mCherry
  Backbone size w/o insert (bp): 11391
  Vector type: Mammalian Expression, Lentiviral
Growth in bacteria
  Bacterial resistance: Ampicillin, 100 μg/mL
  Growth temperature: 37°C
  Growth strain: NEB Stable
  Copy number: High Copy
Gene/Insert
  Gene/Insert name: Gata 4
  Species: M. musculus (mouse)
  Entrez Gene: Gata4 (a.k.a. Gata-4)
  Promoter: CMV-Doxycycline
  Cloning method: Gateway Cloning
  Sequencing primers: 5′ pSAM 2 SEQ F - 5' GCTCGTTTAGTGAACCGTCAG 3'; 3′ pSAM2 SEQ R - 5' GAGGAACTGCTTCCTTCACG 3'
Terms and licenses: Academic/Nonprofit Terms; Industry Terms: Not Available to Industry
How to cite: pSAM2_mCherry_Gata4 was a gift from Timothy Kamp (Addgene plasmid # 72690 ; http://n2t.net/addgene:72690 ; RRID:Addgene_72690)
