[The description below was written by a language model from this plasmid's Addgene catalogue record and pLannotate feature annotations shown in this document.]
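Description:
pSAM2_mCherry_Gata4 is an HIV-1-based lentiviral transfer plasmid for doxycycline-regulated expression of mouse Gata4 in mammalian cells, built by Gateway recombination into the pSAM2_GW_mCherry backbone. It is propagated in E. coli through a high-copy ColE1/pUC-type origin with ampicillin selection (AmpR). The backbone also carries an f1 origin and an SV40/EM7-driven BleoR cassette with an SV40 poly(A) signal, which lies outside the viral LTRs and so would not be transferred with the packaged genome.

The viral genome is transcribed in packaging cells from a CMV enhancer/promoter fused to a truncated 5' LTR, followed by the Ψ packaging signal with a partial gag sequence, the RRE for Rev-dependent nuclear export, and the cPPT/CTS. Downstream sits a Tet-responsive promoter, annotated as repeated tet operator elements followed by a minimal promoter fragment, which spans the numbering origin of the circular sequence. It drives a bicistronic transcript. The Gata4 coding sequence, flanked by attB1 and attB2 sites left from Gateway cloning, is followed by an EMCV IRES and mCherry, so red fluorescence reports cells in which the cassette is induced. A WPRE enhances transcript expression, and the unit ends in a truncated 3' LTR followed by a bGH poly(A) signal.

No tetracycline transactivator is annotated, so induction presumably requires one supplied separately. Gata4 is a cardiac developmental transcription factor, and the associated publication concerns reprogramming fibroblasts into induced cardiac progenitor cells with defined factors. The sequenced record (about 11.0 kb) is shorter than the listed empty backbone size, as expected when the insert replaces a larger Gateway cassette.
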