Features (pLannotate 1.2.2; 42 found; start..end, strand, type, name):
    100..124     +  protein_bind   attB1: mutant version of attB; recombination site for the Gateway® BP reaction BP Clonase™
    154..1476    +  CDS            Gata4: GATA4_MOUSE - Also known as Gata-4. Experimental evidence at protein level: Swiss-Prot protein existence level 1. Transcriptional activator that binds to the consensus sequence 5'-AGATAG-3' and plays a key role in cardiac development (By similarity). In cooperation with TBX5, it binds to cardiac super- enhancers and promotes cardiomyocyte gene expression, while it downregulates endocardial and endothelial gene expression (By similarity). Involved in bone morphogenetic protein (BMP)-mediated induction of cardiac-specific gene expression (By similarity). Binds to BMP response element (BMPRE) DNA
   1498..1522    -  protein_bind   attB2: mutant version of attB; recombination site for the Gateway® BP reaction BP Clonase™
   1592..2053    +  misc_feature   IRES: internal ribosome entry site (IRES) of the encephalomyocarditis virus (EMCV)
   2058..2767    +  CDS            mCherry (fragment): monomeric derivative of DsRed fluorescent protein (Shaner et al., 2004) mammalian codon-optimized
   2778..2801    +  misc_feature   MCS (fragment): pBluescript multiple cloning site
   2801..3389    +  misc_feature   WPRE: woodchuck hepatitis virus posttranscriptional regulatory element
   3326..3910    +  CDS            nef (fragment): NEF_HV1H2 - Experimental evidence at protein level: Swiss-Prot protein existence level 1. Extracellular Nef protein targets CD4(+) T-lymphocytes for apoptosis by interacting with CXCR4 surface receptors. From Human immunodeficiency virus type 1 group M subtype B (isolate HXB2) (HIV-1).
   3917..4097    +  LTR            5' LTR (truncated): truncated 5' long terminal repeat (LTR) from HIV-1
   4129..4353    +  polyA_signal   bGH poly(A) signal: bovine growth hormone polyadenylation signal
   4357..4378    +  promoter       SV40 promoter (fragment): SV40 enhancer and early promoter
   4399..4827    +  rep_origin     f1 ori (sequence partly withheld): f1 bacteriophage origin of replication; arrow indicates direction of (+) strand synthesis
   4841..5170    +  promoter       SV40 promoter: SV40 enhancer and early promoter
   5218..5265    +  promoter       EM7 promoter: synthetic bacterial promoter&nbsp
   5284..5658    +  CDS            BleoR: antibiotic-binding protein; Sh ble from Streptoalloteichus hindustanus; confers resistance to bleomycin, phleomycin, and Zeocin™
   5668..5793    +  CDS            ble (fragment): BLE_KLEPN - Experimental evidence at protein level: Swiss-Prot protein existence level 1. Binding protein with a strong affinity to the bleomycin family of antibiotics. Binds to CL990; an antimitotic-antibiotic compound. From Klebsiella pneumoniae.
   5788..5909    +  polyA_signal   SV40 poly(A) signal: SV40 polyadenylation signal
   5980..6002    -  protein_bind   lac operator (fragment): The lac repressor binds to the lac operator to inhibit transcription in E. coli. This inhibition can be relieved by adding lactose or isopropyl-β-D-thiogalactopyranoside (IPTG). lac repressor encoded by lacI
   6006..6036    -  promoter       lac promoter: promoter for the E. coli lac operon
   6051..6072    -  protein_bind   CAP binding site: CAP binding activates transcription in the presence of cAMP. E. coli catabolite activator protein
   6085..6177    -  CDS            lacI (fragment): lac repressor; lacI; The lac repressor binds to the lac operator to inhibit transcription in E. coli. This inhibition can be relieved by adding lactose or isopropyl-β-D-thiogalactopyranoside (IPTG).
   6360..6948    -  rep_origin     ori: high-copy-number ColE1/pMB1/pBR322/pUC origin of replication
   7119..7979    -  CDS            AmpR: β-lactamase; bla; confers resistance to ampicillin, carbenicillin, and related antibiotics
   7980..8084    -  promoter       AmpR promoter: bla
   8143..8195    -  misc_feature   bom (fragment): basis of mobility region from pBR322
   8350..8729    +  enhancer       CMV enhancer: human cytomegalovirus immediate early enhancer
   8730..8929    +  promoter       CMV promoter: human cytomegalovirus (CMV) immediate early promoter
   8947..9127    +  LTR            5' LTR (truncated): truncated 5' long terminal repeat (LTR) from HIV-1
   9174..9299    +  misc_feature   HIV-1 Ψ: packaging signal of human immunodeficiency virus type 1
   9283..9621    +  CDS            HIV-1 gag (fragment): gag protein from human immunodeficiency virus 1; gag
   9796..10029   +  misc_feature   RRE: The Rev response element (RRE) of HIV-1 allows for Rev-dependent mRNA export from the nucleus to the cytoplasm.
  10406..10506   +  CDS            Rev (fragment): human immunodeficiency virus 1 (HIV-1) Rev protein; rev; enhances nuclear export of unspliced and incompletely spliced viral mRNAs
  10556..10673   +  misc_feature   cPPT/CTS: central polypurine tract and central termination sequence of HIV-1
  10741..10761   +  promoter       tight TRE promoter (fragment): Tet-responsive promoter PTight, consisting of seven tet operator sequences followed by the minimal CMV promoter
  10778..10798   +  promoter       tight TRE promoter (fragment): Tet-responsive promoter PTight, consisting of seven tet operator sequences followed by the minimal CMV promoter
  10815..10835   +  promoter       tight TRE promoter (fragment): Tet-responsive promoter PTight, consisting of seven tet operator sequences followed by the minimal CMV promoter
  10852..10872   +  promoter       tight TRE promoter (fragment): Tet-responsive promoter PTight, consisting of seven tet operator sequences followed by the minimal CMV promoter
  10889..10909   +  promoter       tight TRE promoter (fragment): Tet-responsive promoter PTight, consisting of seven tet operator sequences followed by the minimal CMV promoter
  10926..10946   +  promoter       tight TRE promoter (fragment): Tet-responsive promoter PTight, consisting of seven tet operator sequences followed by the minimal CMV promoter
  10963..10983   +  promoter       tight TRE promoter (fragment): Tet-responsive promoter PTight, consisting of seven tet operator sequences followed by the minimal CMV promoter
  11000..11020   +  promoter       tight TRE promoter (fragment): Tet-responsive promoter PTight, consisting of seven tet operator sequences followed by the minimal CMV promoter
  11028..35      +  promoter       TRE3GV promoter (fragment) (across the origin): 3rd-generation Tet-responsive promoter that can be activated by binding of Tet-On® 3G, optimized for retroviral and lentiviral vectors
>Addgene plasmid #72690 | pSAM2_mCherry_Gata4 | addgene full sequence | sequence record 192423 | Addgene NGS Result
AGAGCTCGTTTAGTGAACCGTCAGATCGCCTGGAGACGCCATCCACGCTGTTTTGACCTCCATAGAAGAC
ACCGGGACCGATCCAGCCTGCTAGCATCAACAAGTTTGTACAAAAAAGCAGGCTCCGAATTCGCCCTTTC
AGAGCTTGGGGCGATGTACCAAAGCCTGGCCATGGCCGCCAACCACGGCCCCCCGCCCGGCGCCTACGAA
GCAGGTGGCCCTGGCGCCTTCATGCACAGCGCGGGCGCCGCGTCCTCGCCCGTCTACGTGCCCACTCCGC
GGGTGCCGTCCTCTGTGCTGGGCCTGTCCTACCTGCAGGGCGGTGGCAGTGCCGCTGCAGCTGGAACCAC
CTCGGGTGGCAGCTCCGGGGCCGGCCCGTCGGGTGCAGGGCCTGGGACCCAGCAGGGTAGCCCTGGCTGG
AGCCAAGCTGGAGCCGAGGGAGCCGCCTACACCCCGCCGCCCGTGTCCCCGCGCTTCTCTTTCCCGGGGA
CTACTGGGTCCCTGGCGGCCGCTGCCGCCGCTGCCGCAGCCCGGGAAGCTGCAGCCTACGGCAGTGGCGG
CGGGGCGGCGGGCGCTGGTCTGGCTGGCCGAGAGCAGTACGGGCGTCCGGGCTTCGCCGGCTCCTACTCC
AGCCCCTACCCAGCCTACATGGCCGACGTGGGAGCATCCTGGGCCGCAGCCGCTGCCGCCTCTGCCGGCC
CCTTCGACAGCCCAGTCCTGCACAGCCTGCCTGGACGGGCCAACCCTGGAAGACACCCCAATCTCGATAT
GTTTGATGACTTCTCAGAAGGCAGAGAGTGTGTCAATTGTGGGGCCATGTCCACCCCACTCTGGAGGCGA
GATGGGACGGGACACTACCTGTGCAATGCCTGTGGCCTCTATCACAAGATGAACGGCATCAACCGGCCCC
TCATTAAGCCTCAGCGCCGCCTGTCCGCTTCCCGCCGGGTAGGCCTCTCCTGTGCCAACTGCCAGACTAC
CACCACCACGCTGTGGCGTCGTAATGCCGAGGGTGAGCCTGTATGTAATGCCTGCGGCCTCTACATGAAG
CTCCATGGGGTTCCCAGGCCTCTTGCAATGCGGAAGGAGGGGATTCAAACCAGAAAACGGAAGCCCAAGA
ACCTGAATAAATCTAAGACGCCAGCAGGTCCTGCTGGTGAGACCCTCCCTCCCTCCAGTGGTGCCTCCAG
CGGTAACTCCAGCAATGCCACTAGCAGCAGCAGCAGCAGTGAAGAGATGCGCCCCATCAAGACAGAGCCC
GGGCTGTCATCTCACTATGGGCACAGCAGCTCCATGTCCCAGACATTCAGTACTGTGTCCGGCCACGGGC
CCTCCATCCATCCAGTGCTGTCTGCTCTGAAGCTGTCCCCACAAGGCTATGCATCTCCTGTCACTCAGAC
ATCGCAGGCCAGCTCCAAGCAGGACTCTTGGAACAGCCTGGTCCTGGCTGACAGTCATGGGGACATAATC
ACCGCGTAATCAGCAAGGGCGAATTCGACCCAGCTTTCTTGTACAAAGTGGTTGATGCGGCCGCTTCGAG
CAGACATGAGTCGACGTTATTTTCCACCATATTGCCGTCTTTTGGCAATGTGAGGGCCCGGAAACCTGGC
CCTGTCTTCTTGACGAGCATTCCTAGGGGTCTTTCCCCTCTCGCCAAAGGAATGCAAGGTCTGTTGAATG
TCGTGAAGGAAGCAGTTCCTCTGGAAGCTTCTTGAAGACAAACAACGTCTGTAGCGACCCTTTGCAGGCA
GCGGAACCCCCCACCTGGCGACAGGTGCCTCTGCGGCCAAAAGCCACGTGTATAAGATACACCTGCAAAG
GCGGCACAACCCCAGTGCCACGTTGTGAGTTGGATAGTTGTGGAAAGAGTCAAATGGCTCACCTCAAGCG
TATTCAACAAGGGGCTGAAGGATGCCCAGAAGGTACCCCATTGTATGGGATCTGATCTGGGGCCTCGGTG
CACATGCTTTACATGTGTTTAGTCGAGGTTAAAAAACGTCTAGGCCCCCCGAACCACGGGGACGTGGTTT
TCCTTTGAAAAACACGATGATAATACCATGGTGAGCAAGGGCGAGGAGGATAACATGGCCATCATCAAGG
AGTTCATGCGCTTCAAGGTGCACATGGAGGGCTCCGTGAACGGCCACGAGTTCGAGATCGAGGGCGAGGG
CGAGGGCCGCCCCTACGAGGGCACCCAGACCGCCAAGCTGAAGGTGACCAAGGGTGGCCCCCTGCCCTTC
GCCTGGGACATCCTGTCCCCTCAGTTCATGTACGGCTCCAAGGCCTACGGGAAGCACCCCGCCGACATCC
CCGACTACTTGAAGCTGTCCTTCCCCGAGGGCTTCAAGTGGGAGCGCGTGATGAACTTCGAGGACGGCGG
CGTGGTGACCGTGACCCAGGACTCCTCCCTGCAGGACGGCGAGTTCATCTACAAGGTGAAGCTGCGCGGC
ACCAACTTCCCCTCCGACGGCCCCGTAATGCAGAAGAAGACCATGGGCTGGGAGGCCTCCTCCGAGCGGA
TGTACCCCGAGGACGGCGCCCTGAAGGGCGAGATCAAGCAGAGGCTGAAGCTGAAGGACGGCGGCCACTA
CGACGCTGAGGTCAAGACCACCTACAAGGCCAAGAAGCCCGTGCAGCTGCCCGGCGCCTACAACGTCAAC
ATCAAGTTGGACATCACCTCCCACAACGAGGACTACACCATCGTGGAACAGTACGAACGCGCCGAGGGCC
GCCACTCCACCGGCGGCATGGACGAGCTGTACAAGTAAGTCGACCATAATTCGATATCAAGCTTATCGAT
AATCAACCTCTGGATTACAAAATTTGTGAAAGATTGACTGGTATTCTTAACTATGTTGCTCCTTTTACGC
TATGTGGATACGCTGCTTTAATGCCTTTGTATCATGCTATTGCTTCCCGTATGGCTTTCATTTTCTCCTC
CTTGTATAAATCCTGGTTGCTGTCTCTTTATGAGGAGTTGTGGCCCGTTGTCAGGCAACGTGGCGTGGTG
TGCACTGTGTTTGCTGACGCAACCCCCACTGGTTGGGGCATTGCCACCACCTGTCAGCTCCTTTCCGGGA
CTTTCGCTTTCCCCCTCCCTATTGCCACGGCGGAACTCATCGCCGCCTGCCTTGCCCGCTGCTGGACAGG
GGCTCGGCTGTTGGGCACTGACAATTCCGTGGTGTTGTCGGGGAAATCATCGTCCTTTCCTTGGCTGCTC
GCCTGTGTTGCCACCTGGATTCTGCGCGGGACGTCCTTCTGCTACGTCCCTTCGGCCCTCAATCCAGCGG
ACCTTCCTTCCCGCGGCCTGCTGCCGGCTCTGCGGCCTCTTCCGCGTCTTCGCCTTCGCCCTCAGACGAG
TCGGATCTCCCTTTGGGCCGCCTCCCCGCATCGATACCGTCGACCTCGTCGAGACCTAGAAAAACATGGA
GCAATCACAAGTAGCAATACAGCAGCTACCAATGCTGATTGTGCCTGGCTAGAAGCACAAGAGGAGGAGG
AGGTGGGTTTTCCAGTCACACCTCAGGTACCTTTAAGACCAATGACTTACAAGGCAGCTGTAGATCTTAG
CCACTTTTTAAAAGAAAAGGGGGGACTGGAAGGGCTAATTCACTCCCAACGAAGACAAGATATCCTTGAT
CTGTGGATCTACCACACACAAGGCTACTTCCCTGATTGGCAGAACTACACACCAGGGCCAGGGATCAGAT
ATCCACTGACCTTTGGATGGTGCTACAAGCTAGTACCAGTTGAGCAAGAGAAGGTAGAAGAAGCCAATGA
AGGAGAGAACACCCGCTTGTTACACCCTGTGAGCCTGCATGGGATGGATGACCCGGAGAGAGAAGTATTA
GAGTGGAGGTTTGACAGCCGCCTAGCATTTCATCACATGGCCCGAGAGCTGCATCCGGACTGTACTGGGT
CTCTCTGGTTAGACCAGATCTGAGCCTGGGAGCTCTCTGGCTAACTAGGGAACCCACTGCTTAAGCCTCA
ATAAAGCTTGCCTTGAGTGCTTCAAGTAGTGTGTGCCCGTCTGTTGTGTGACTCTGGTAACTAGAGATCC
CTCAGACCCTTTTAGTCAGTGTGGAAAATCTCTAGCAGGGCCCGTTTAAACCCGCTGATCAGCCTCGACT
GTGCCTTCTAGTTGCCAGCCATCTGTTGTTTGCCCCTCCCCCGTGCCTTCCTTGACCCTGGAAGGTGCCA
CTCCCACTGTCCTTTCCTAATAAAATGAGGAAATTGCATCGCATTGTCTGAGTAGGTGTCATTCTATTCT
GGGGGGTGGGGTGGGGCAGGACAGCAAGGGGGAGGATTGGGAAGACAATAGCAGGCATGCTGGGGATGCG
GTGGGCTCTATGGCTTCTGAGGCGGAAAGAACCAGCTGGGGCTCTAGGGGGTATCCCC
[124 nt withheld, positions 4399-4522]
C
[91 nt withheld, positions 4524-4614]
A
[49 nt withheld, positions 4616-4664]
CCTTTGACGTTGGAGTCCACGTTCTTT
[37 nt withheld, positions 4692-4728]
ACCCTATCTCGGTCTATTCTTTTGATTTATAAGGGATTTTGCCGATTTCGGCCTATTGGTTAAAAAATGA
GCTGATTTAACAAAAATTTAACGCGAATTAATTCTGTGGAATGTGTGTCAGTTAGGGTGTGGAAAGTCCC
CAGGCTCCCCAGCAGGCAGAAGTATGCAAAGCATGCATCTCAATTAGTCAGCAACCAGGTGTGGAAAGTC
CCCAGGCTCCCCAGCAGGCAGAAGTATGCAAAGCATGCATCTCAATTAGTCAGCAACCATAGTCCCGCCC
CTAACTCCGCCCATCCCGCCCCTAACTCCGCCCAGTTCCGCCCATTCTCCGCCCCATGGCTGACTAATTT
TTTTTATTTATGCAGAGGCCGAGGCCGCCTCTGCCTCTGAGCTATTCCAGAAGTAGTGAGGAGGCTTTTT
TGGAGGCCTAGGCTTTTGCAAAAAGCTCCCGGGAGCTTGTATATCCATTTTCGGATCTGATCAGCACGTG
TTGACAATTAATCATCGGCATAGTATATCGGCATAGTATAATACGACAAGGTGAGGAACTAAACCATGGC
CAAGTTGACCAGTGCCGTTCCGGTGCTCACCGCGCGCGACGTCGCCGGAGCGGTCGAGTTCTGGACCGAC
CGGCTCGGGTTCTCCCGGGACTTCGTGGAGGACGACTTCGCCGGTGTGGTCCGGGACGACGTGACCCTGT
TCATCAGCGCGGTCCAGGACCAGGTGGTGCCGGACAACACCCTGGCCTGGGTGTGGGTGCGCGGCCTGGA
CGAGCTGTACGCCGAGTGGTCGGAGGTCGTGTCCACGAACTTCCGGGACGCCTCCGGGCCGGCCATGACC
GAGATCGGCGAGCAGCCGTGGGGGCGGGAGTTCGCCCTGCGCGACCCGGCCGGCAACTGCGTGCACTTCG
TGGCCGAGGAGCAGGACTGACACGTGCTACGAGATTTCGATTCCACCGCCGCCTTCTATGAAAGGTTGGG
CTTCGGAATCGTTTTCCGGGACGCCGGCTGGATGATCCTCCAGCGCGGGGATCTCATGCTGGAGTTCTTC
GCCCACCCCAACTTGTTTATTGCAGCTTATAATGGTTACAAATAAAGCAATAGCATCACAAATTTCACAA
ATAAAGCATTTTTTTCACTGCATTCTAGTTGTGGTTTGTCCAAACTCATCAATGTATCTTATCATGTCTG
TATACCGTCGACCTCTAGCTAGAGCTTGGCGTAATCATGGTCATAGCTGTTTCCTGTGTGAAATTGTTAT
CCGCTCACAATTCCACACAACATACGAGCCGGAAGCATAAAGTGTAAAGCCTGGGGTGCCTAATGAGTGA
GCTAACTCACATTAATTGCGTTGCGCTCACTGCCCGCTTTCCAGTCGGGAAACCTGTCGTGCCAGCTGCA
TTAATGAATCGGCCAACGCGCGGGGAGAGGCGGTTTGCGTATTGGGCGCTCTTCCGCTTCCTCGCTCACT
GACTCGCTGCGCTCGGTCGTTCGGCTGCGGCGAGCGGTATCAGCTCACTCAAAGGCGGTAATACGGTTAT
CCACAGAATCAGGGGATAACGCAGGAAAGAACATGTGAGCAAAAGGCCAGCAAAAGGCCAGGAACCGTAA
AAAGGCCGCGTTGCTGGCGTTTTTCCATAGGCTCCGCCCCCCTGACGAGCATCACAAAAATCGACGCTCA
AGTCAGAGGTGGCGAAACCCGACAGGACTATAAAGATACCAGGCGTTTCCCCCTGGAAGCTCCCTCGTGC
GCTCTCCTGTTCCGACCCTGCCGCTTACCGGATACCTGTCCGCCTTTCTCCCTTCGGGAAGCGTGGCGCT
TTCTCATAGCTCACGCTGTAGGTATCTCAGTTCGGTGTAGGTCGTTCGCTCCAAGCTGGGCTGTGTGCAC
GAACCCCCCGTTCAGCCCGACCGCTGCGCCTTATCCGGTAACTATCGTCTTGAGTCCAACCCGGTAAGAC
ACGACTTATCGCCACTGGCAGCAGCCACTGGTAACAGGATTAGCAGAGCGAGGTATGTAGGCGGTGCTAC
AGAGTTCTTGAAGTGGTGGCCTAACTACGGCTACACTAGAAGAACAGTATTTGGTATCTGCGCTCTGCTG
AAGCCAGTTACCTTCGGAAAAAGAGTTGGTAGCTCTTGATCCGGCAAACAAACCACCGCTGGTAGCGGTG
GTTTTTTTGTTTGCAAGCAGCAGATTACGCGCAGAAAAAAAGGATCTCAAGAAGATCCTTTGATCTTTTC
TACGGGGTCTGACGCTCAGTGGAACGAAAACTCACGTTAAGGGATTTTGGTCATGAGATTATCAAAAAGG
ATCTTCACCTAGATCCTTTTAAATTAAAAATGAAGTTTTAAATCAATCTAAAGTATATATGAGTAAACTT
GGTCTGACAGTTACCAATGCTTAATCAGTGAGGCACCTATCTCAGCGATCTGTCTATTTCGTTCATCCAT
AGTTGCCTGACTCCCCGTCGTGTAGATAACTACGATACGGGAGGGCTTACCATCTGGCCCCAGTGCTGCA
ATGATACCGCGAGACCCACGCTCACCGGCTCCAGATTTATCAGCAATAAACCAGCCAGCCGGAAGGGCCG
AGCGCAGAAGTGGTCCTGCAACTTTATCCGCCTCCATCCAGTCTATTAATTGTTGCCGGGAAGCTAGAGT
AAGTAGTTCGCCAGTTAATAGTTTGCGCAACGTTGTTGCCATTGCTACAGGCATCGTGGTGTCACGCTCG
TCGTTTGGTATGGCTTCATTCAGCTCCGGTTCCCAACGATCAAGGCGAGTTACATGATCCCCCATGTTGT
GCAAAAAAGCGGTTAGCTCCTTCGGTCCTCCGATCGTTGTCAGAAGTAAGTTGGCCGCAGTGTTATCACT
CATGGTTATGGCAGCACTGCATAATTCTCTTACTGTCATGCCATCCGTAAGATGCTTTTCTGTGACTGGT
GAGTACTCAACCAAGTCATTCTGAGAATAGTGTATGCGGCGACCGAGTTGCTCTTGCCCGGCGTCAATAC
GGGATAATACCGCGCCACATAGCAGAACTTTAAAAGTGCTCATCATTGGAAAACGTTCTTCGGGGCGAAA
ACTCTCAAGGATCTTACCGCTGTTGAGATCCAGTTCGATGTAACCCACTCGTGCACCCAACTGATCTTCA
GCATCTTTTACTTTCACCAGCGTTTCTGGGTGAGCAAAAACAGGAAGGCAAAATGCCGCAAAAAAGGGAA
TAAGGGCGACACGGAAATGTTGAATACTCATACTCTTCCTTTTTCAATATTATTGAAGCATTTATCAGGG
TTATTGTCTCATGAGCGGATACATATTTGAATGTATTTAGAAAAATAAACAAATAGGGGTTCCGCGCACA
TTTCCCCGAAAAGTGCCACCTGACGTCGACGGATCGGGAGATCTCCCGATCCCCTATGGTGCACTCTCAG
TACAATCTGCTCTGATGCCGCATAGTTAAGCCAGTATCTGCTCCCTGCTTGTGTGTTGGAGGTCGCTGAG
TAGTGCGCGAGCAAAATTTAAGCTACAACAAGGCAAGGCTTGACCGACAATTGCATGAAGAATCTGCTTA
GGGTTAGGCGTTTTGCGCTGCTTCGCGATGTACGGGCCAGATATACGCGTTGACATTGATTATTGACTAG
TTATTAATAGTAATCAATTACGGGGTCATTAGTTCATAGCCCATATATGGAGTTCCGCGTTACATAACTT
ACGGTAAATGGCCCGCCTGGCTGACCGCCCAACGACCCCCGCCCATTGACGTCAATAATGACGTATGTTC
CCATAGTAACGCCAATAGGGACTTTCCATTGACGTCAATGGGTGGAGTATTTACGGTAAACTGCCCACTT
GGCAGTACATCAAGTGTATCATATGCCAAGTACGCCCCCTATTGACGTCAATGACGGTAAATGGCCCGCC
TGGCATTATGCCCAGTACATGACCTTATGGGACTTTCCTACTTGGCAGTACATCTACGTATTAGTCATCG
CTATTACCATGGTGATGCGGTTTTGGCAGTACATCAATGGGCGTGGATAGCGGTTTGACTCACGGGGATT
TCCAAGTCTCCACCCCATTGACGTCAATGGGAGTTTGTTTTGGCACCAAAATCAACGGGACTTTCCAAAA
TGTCGTAACAACTCCGCCCCATTGACGCAAATGGGCGGTAGGCGTGTACGGTGGGAGGTCTATATAAGCA
GCGCGTTTTGCCTGTACTGGGTCTCTCTGGTTAGACCAGATCTGAGCCTGGGAGCTCTCTGGCTAACTAG
GGAACCCACTGCTTAAGCCTCAATAAAGCTTGCCTTGAGTGCTTCAAGTAGTGTGTGCCCGTCTGTTGTG
TGACTCTGGTAACTAGAGATCCCTCAGACCCTTTTAGTCAGTGTGGAAAATCTCTAGCAGTGGCGCCCGA
ACAGGGACTTGAAAGCGAAAGGGAAACCAGAGGAGCTCTCTCGACGCAGGACTCGGCTTGCTGAAGCGCG
CACGGCAAGAGGCGAGGGGCGGCGACTGGTGAGTACGCCAAAAATTTTGACTAGCGGAGGCTAGAAGGAG
AGAGATGGGTGCGAGAGCGTCAGTATTAAGCGGGGGAGAATTAGATCGCGATGGGAAAAAATTCGGTTAA
GGCCAGGGGGAAAGAAAAAATATAAATTAAAACATATAGTATGGGCAAGCAGGGAGCTAGAACGATTCGC
AGTTAATCCTGGCCTGTTAGAAACATCAGAAGGCTGTAGACAAATACTGGGACAGCTACAACCATCCCTT
CAGACAGGATCAGAAGAACTTAGATCATTATATAATACAGTAGCAACCCTCTATTGTGTGCATCAAAGGA
TAGAGATAAAAGACACCAAGGAAGCTTTAGACAAGATAGAGGAAGAGCAAAACAAAAGTAAGACCACCGC
ACAGCAAGCGGCCGGCCGCTGATCTTCAGACCTGGAGGAGGAGATATGAGGGACAATTGGAGAAGTGAAT
TATATAAATATAAAGTAGTAAAAATTGAACCATTAGGAGTAGCACCCACCAAGGCAAAGAGAAGAGTGGT
GCAGAGAGAAAAAAGAGCAGTGGGAATAGGAGCTTTGTTCCTTGGGTTCTTGGGAGCAGCAGGAAGCACT
ATGGGCGCAGCGTCAATGACGCTGACGGTACAGGCCAGACAATTATTGTCTGGTATAGTGCAGCAGCAGA
ACAATTTGCTGAGGGCTATTGAGGCGCAACAGCATCTGTTGCAACTCACAGTCTGGGGCATCAAGCAGCT
CCAGGCAAGAATCCTGGCTGTGGAAAGATACCTAAAGGATCAACAGCTCCTGGGGATTTGGGGTTGCTCT
GGAAAACTCATTTGCACCACTGCTGTGCCTTGGAATGCTAGTTGGAGTAATAAATCTCTGGAACAGATTT
GGAATCACACGACCTGGATGGAGTGGGACAGAGAAATTAACAATTACACAAGCTTAATACACTCCTTAAT
TGAAGAATCGCAAAACCAGCAAGAAAAGAATGAACAAGAATTATTGGAATTAGATAAATGGGCAAGTTTG
TGGAATTGGTTTAACATAACAAATTGGCTGTGGTATATAAAATTATTCATAATGATAGTAGGAGGCTTGG
TAGGTTTAAGAATAGTTTTTGCTGTACTTTCTATAGTGAATAGAGTTAGGCAGGGATATTCACCATTATC
GTTTCAGACCCACCTCCCAACCCCGAGGGGACCCGACAGGCCCGAAGGAATAGAAGAAGAAGGTGGAGAG
AGAGACAGAGACAGATCCATTCGATTAGTGAACGGATCGGCACTGCGTGCGCCAATTCTGCAGACAAATG
GCAGTATTCATCCACAATTTTAAAAGAAAAGGGGGGATTGGGGGGTACAGTGCAGGGGAAAGAATAGTAG
ACATAATAGCAACAGACATACAAACTAAAGAATTACAAAAACAAATTACAAAAATTCAAAATTTTCGGGT
TTATTACAGGGACAGCAGAGATCCAGTTTGGTTACGCGTCCCCGAAAAGTGCCACCTGACGTCTCCCTAT
CAGTGATAGAGAAGTCGACACGTCTCGAGCTCCCTATCAGTGATAGAGAAGGTACGTCTAGAACGTCTCC
CTATCAGTGATAGAGAAGTCGACACGTCTCGAGCTCCCTATCAGTGATAGAGAAGGTACGTCTAGAACGT
CTCCCTATCAGTGATAGAGAAGTCGACACGTCTCGAGCTCCCTATCAGTGATAGAGAAGGTACGTCTAGA
ACGTCTCCCTATCAGTGATAGAGAAGTCGACACGTCTCGAGCTCCCTATCAGTGATAGAGAAGGTACCCC
CTATATAAGC
