>Addgene plasmid #72690 | pSAM2_mCherry_Gata4 | depositor partial sequence | sequence record 145778 | Gata4
ATGTACCAAAGCCTGGCCATGGCCGCCAACCACGGCCCCCCGCCCGGCGCCTACGAAGCAGGTGGCCCTG
GCGCCTTCATGCACAGCGCGGGCGCCGCGTCCTCGCCCGTCTACGTGCCCACTCCGCGGGTGCCGTCCTC
TGTGCTGGGCCTGTCCTACCTGCAGGGCGGTGGCAGTGCCGCTGCAGCTGGAACCACCTCGGGTGGCAGC
TCCGGGGCCGGCCCGTCGGGTGCAGGGCCTGGGACCCAGCAGGGTAGCCCTGGCTGGAGCCAAGCTGGAG
CCGAGGGAGCCGCCTACACCCCGCCGCCCGTGTCCCCGCGCTTCTCTTTCCCGGGGACTACTGGGTCCCT
GGCGGCCGCTGCCGCCGCTGCCGCAGCCCGGGAAGCTGCAGCCTACGGCAGTGGCGGCGGGGCGGCGGGC
GCTGGTCTGGCTGGCCGAGAGCAGTACGGGCGTCCGGGCTTCGCCGGCTCCTACTCCAGCCCCTACCCAG
CCTACATGGCCGACGTGGGAGCATCCTGGGCCGCAGCCGCTGCCGCCTCTGCCGGCCCCTTCGACAGCCC
AGTCCTGCACAGCCTGCCTGGACGGGCCAACCCTGGAAGACACCCCAATCTCGATATGTTTGATGACTTC
TCAGAAGGCAGAGAGTGTGTCAATTGTGGGGCCATGTCCACCCCACTCTGGAGGCGAGATGGGACGGGAC
ACTACCTGTGCAATGCCTGTGGCCTCTATCACAAGATGAACGGCATCAACCGGCCCCTCATTAAGCCTCA
GCGCCGCCTGTCCGCTTCCCGCCGGGTAGGCCTCTCCTGTGCCAACTGCCAGACTACCACCACCACGCTG
TGGCGTCGTAATGCCGAGGGTGAGCCTGTATGTAATGCCTGCGGCCTCTACATGAAGCTCCATGGGGTTC
CCAGGCCTCTTGCAATGCGGAAGGAGGGGATTCAAACCAGAAAACGGAAGCCCAAGAACCTGAATAAATC
TAAGACGCCAGCAGGTCCTGCTGGTGAGACCCTCCCTCCCTCCAGTGGTGCCTCCAGCGGTAACTCCAGC
AATGCCACTAGCAGCAGCAGCAGCAGTGAAGAGATGCGCCCCATCAAGACAGAGCCCGGGCTGTCATCTC
ACTATGGGCACAGCAGCTCCATGTCCCAGACATTCAGTACTGTGTCCGGCCACGGGCCCTCCATCCATCC
AGTGCTGTCTGCTCTGAAGCTGTCCCCACAAGGCTATGCATCTCCTGTCACTCAGACATCGCAGGCCAGC
TCCAAGCAGGACTCTTGGAACAGCCTGGTCCTGGCTGACAGTCATGGGGACATAATCACCGCGTAA
